Addgene plasmid #244994: CAPS1 R944L mKate2
Purpose: Rat bipolar mutant CAPS1 R994L
Depositing lab: Thomas Martin. Depositing organization: University of Wisconsin, Madison.
Backbone
  Vector backbone: N1
  Vector type: Mammalian Expression
Growth in bacteria
  Bacterial resistance: Kanamycin, 50 μg/mL
  Growth temperature: 37°C
  Growth strain: DH5alpha
  Copy number: High Copy
Gene/Insert
  Gene/Insert name: CADPS1
  Species: R. norvegicus (rat)
  Mutation: R944L
  Tag / fusion protein: mKate2 (C terminal on insert)
  Cloning method: Restriction Enzyme; 5′ cloning site Unknown (unknown if destroyed)
Terms and licenses: Academic/Nonprofit Terms; Industry Terms: Not Available to Industry
How to cite: CAPS1 R944L mKate2 was a gift from Thomas Martin (Addgene plasmid # 244994 ; http://n2t.net/addgene:244994 ; RRID:Addgene_244994)
