[The description below was written by a language model from this plasmid's Addgene catalogue record and pLannotate feature annotations shown in this document.]
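Description:
CAPS1 R944L mKate2 is a mammalian expression plasmid of about 8.6 kb built on an N1-type backbone, in which the gene of interest sits upstream of a fluorescent protein so that the tag is fused to its C terminus. It is maintained in E. coli from a high-copy ColE1/pUC-type origin and selected with kanamycin. The resistance gene is the Tn5 aminoglycoside phosphotransferase (NeoR/KanR), placed behind tandem bacterial (bla) and SV40 early promoters and followed by an HSV TK polyadenylation signal. The same cassette can therefore confer G418 resistance in mammalian cells. An f1 origin is also present. The short ble, bGH poly(A) and SV40 large T antigen fragments in the annotation appear to be backbone remnants rather than functional elements.

The payload is the rat Cadps coding sequence, encoding CAPS1, a calcium-binding protein that interacts with PtdIns(4,5)P2 and functions in the priming and Ca2+-dependent exocytosis of dense-core vesicles. It is driven by the human CMV immediate-early enhancer and promoter. A short stretch of multiple cloning site sequence joins it to mammalian codon-optimised mKate2, a monomeric far-red fluorescent protein, and an SV40 poly(A) signal terminates the transcript.

The insert carries a single arginine-to-leucine substitution that the record describes as a bipolar mutant. The plasmid name and mutation field give it as R944L, whereas the purpose statement says R994L, so the exact residue number should be checked against the sequence. The record does not describe specific applications, but the design suits transient or stable expression in cultured mammalian cells, where the fluorescent tag allows the mutant protein's localisation to be imaged.
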