Features (pLannotate 1.2.2; 16 found; start..end, strand, type, name):
     61..364     +  enhancer       CMV enhancer: human cytomegalovirus immediate early enhancer
    365..568     +  promoter       CMV promoter: human cytomegalovirus (CMV) immediate early promoter
    591..618     +  misc_feature   MCS (fragment): multiple cloning site
    637..4503    +  CDS            Cadps: CAPS1_RAT - Also known as Caps, Caps1. Experimental evidence at protein level: Swiss-Prot protein existence level 1. Calcium-binding protein involved in exocytosis of vesicles filled with neurotransmitters and neuropeptides. Probably acts upstream of fusion in the biogenesis or maintenance of mature secretory vesicles. Regulates catecholamine loading of DCVs. May specifically mediate the Ca(2+)-dependent exocytosis of large dense-core vesicles (DCVs) and other dense-core vesicles by acting as a PtdIns(4,5)P2- binding protein that acts at prefusion step following ATP-dependent priming and parti
   4538..4565    +  misc_feature   MCS (fragment): multiple cloning site
   4573..5271    +  CDS            mKate2: monomeric far-red fluorescent protein (Shcherbo et al., 2009) mammalian codon-optimized
   5287..5370    +  CDS            large T antigen (fragment): large T antigen from SV40 (simian virus 40)
   5393..5514    +  polyA_signal   SV40 poly(A) signal: SV40 polyadenylation signal
   5548..5976    -  rep_origin     f1 ori (sequence partly withheld): f1 bacteriophage origin of replication; arrow indicates direction of (+) strand synthesis
   6003..6107    +  promoter       AmpR promoter: bla
   6109..6466    +  promoter       SV40 promoter: SV40 enhancer and early promoter
   6501..7295    +  CDS            NeoR/KanR: aminoglycoside phosphotransferase from Tn5; aph(3')-II (or nptII); confers resistance to neomycin, kanamycin, and G418 (Geneticin®)
   7316..7468    +  CDS            ble (fragment): BLE_KLEPN - Experimental evidence at protein level: Swiss-Prot protein existence level 1. Binding protein with a strong affinity to the bleomycin family of antibiotics. Binds to CL990; an antimitotic-antibiotic compound. From Klebsiella pneumoniae.
   7527..7574    +  polyA_signal   HSV TK poly(A) signal: herpes simplex virus thymidine kinase polyadenylation signal (Cole and Stacy, 1985)
   7665..7681    -  polyA_signal   bGH poly(A) signal (fragment): bovine growth hormone polyadenylation signal
   7903..8491    +  rep_origin     ori: high-copy-number ColE1/pMB1/pBR322/pUC origin of replication
>Addgene plasmid #244994 | CAPS1 R944L mKate2 | addgene full sequence | sequence record 490860 | Addgene NGS Result
TAGTTATTAATAGTAATCAATTACGGGGTCATTAGTTCATAGCCCATATATGGAGTTCCGCGTTACATAA
CTTACGGTAAATGGCCCGCCTGGCTGACCGCCCAACGACCCCCGCCCATTGACGTCAATAATGACGTATG
TTCCCATAGTAACGCCAATAGGGACTTTCCATTGACGTCAATGGGTGGAGTATTTACGGTAAACTGCCCA
CTTGGCAGTACATCAAGTGTATCATATGCCAAGTACGCCCCCTATTGACGTCAATGACGGTAAATGGCCC
GCCTGGCATTATGCCCAGTACATGACCTTATGGGACTTTCCTACTTGGCAGTACATCTACGTATTAGTCA
TCGCTATTACCATGGTGATGCGGTTTTGGCAGTACATCAATGGGCGTGGATAGCGGTTTGACTCACGGGG
ATTTCCAAGTCTCCACCCCATTGACGTCAATGGGAGTTTGTTTTGGCACCAAAATCAACGGGACTTTCCA
AAATGTCGTAACAACTCCGCCCCATTGACGCAAATGGGCGGTAGGCGTGTACGGTGGGAGGTCTATATAA
GCAGAGCTGGTTTAGTGAACCGTCAGATCCGCTAGCGCTACCGGACTCAGATCTCGAGGTCGACGGTATC
GCCACCATGCTGGACCCTTCGTCCAGCGAAGAGGAATCGGATGAGATCCTGGAAGAGGAGAGCGGCAAGG
AGGTGCTGGGCTCGGCCGCGTCCGGAGCGCGCCTGTCTCCAAGCCGCACCAACGAGGGCTCGGCGGGCAG
CGCCGGCATGGGGGGCAGTGGCGCCGGGGCCGGGGTGGGCGCCGGCGGCGGTGGGGGTAGCGGCGCGAGC
AGCGGCGGCGGGGCCGGGGGGCTGCAGCCCAGCAGCCGCGCCGGCGGCGGCCGGCCCTCCAGCCCCAGCC
CGTCGGTGGTGAGCGAGAAGGAGAAGGAAGAGTTGGAGCGGCTGCAGAAGGAAGAGGAGGAGAGGAAGAA
GAGGCTGCAGCTGTACGTGTTCGTGATGCGCTGCATTGCCTACCCCTTCAACGCCAAGCAGCCCACCGAC
ATGGCTCGGCGGCAGCAGAAGATCAGCAAACAGCAGCTGCAGACTGTCAAGGACCGATTCCAGGCTTTCC
TCAATGGGGAGACCCAAATCGTGGCAGATGAAGCCTTTATGAATGCTGTCCAGAGCTACTATGAGGTGTT
TCTCAAGAGTGACCGTGTGGCCCGCATGGTACAGAGTGGGGGCTGCTCAGCCAACGACTCTCGGGAGGTC
TTCAAGAAACACATCGAGAAGAGGGTACGCAGCCTACCTGAGATTGATGGCCTCAGCAAGGAGACTGTGC
TAAGCTCCTGGATGGCTAAGTTTGACGCCATCTACCGTGGTGAGGAGGACCCCAGGAAGCAGCAAGCCCG
GATGACAGCCAGTGCAGCTTCTGAGTTGATTCTGAGCAAGGAACAGCTCTATGAGATGTTCCAGAACATT
CTTGGGATCAAGAAATTTGAACATCAACTCCTATATAATGCGTGTCAGCTGGACAATCCAGATGAGCAGG
CAGCCCAGATCAGACGAGAGCTGGACGGACGTCTCCAAATGGCAGACCAAATAGCCAGGGAACGCAAATT
TCCTAAGTTCGTATCCAAAGAAATGGAAAATATGTACATCGAGGAGCTGAAGTCCTCCGTCAACCTACTC
ATGGCCAACTTGGAGAGCATGCCGGTGTCCAAGGGTGGAGAGTTCAAGCTGCAGAAACTGAAACGCAGTC
ACAACGCGTCCATCATTGACATGGGTGAGGAGAGCGAGAACCAGCTGTCCAAGTCGGATGTCCTGCTGTC
CTTCTCCTTGGAGGTTGTCATCATGGAAGTCCAAGGCCTTAAGTCCTTGGCTCCAAACCGAATCGTGTAC
TGCACAATGGAGGTGGAGGGTGGAGAGAAACTTCAGACTGATCAAGCAGAGGCTTCTAAACCAACCTGGG
GCACTCAAGGCGACTTCTCTACAACCCACGCGCTGCCAGCTGTTAAAGTAAAGCTATTCACAGAGAGCAC
TGGTGTCCTGGCCTTGGAAGACAAGGAACTCGGGCGGGTTATCCTCCATCCCACCCCAAACAGCCCCAAA
CAATCCGAGTGGCACAAAATGACAGTCTCCAAAAACTGCCCCGATCAAGACCTCAAAATCAAACTCGCTG
TCCGAATGGATAAGCCTCAAAACATGAAGCACTCTGGGTACTTATGGACCATTGGTAAGAATGTGTGGAA
GAGGTGGAAGAAAAGGTTCTTTGTGTTGGTGCAGGTCAGCCAGTACACTTTTGCCATGTGCAGCTATCGA
GAAAAGAAAGCAGAACCTCAGGAACTCCTACAGCTGGATGGCTACACCGTGGATTACACCGACCCTCAGC
CAGGTTTGGAGGGTGGCCGAGCCTTCTTCAATGCAGTCAAAGAAGGAGACACGGTGATATTTGCCAGTGA
CGATGAGCAAGATCGAATCCTGTGGGTCCAAGCTATGTACAGGGCCACCGGGCAGTCGCACAAACCTGTG
CCCCCTACCCAGGTGCAGAAGCTCAACGCCAAGGGCGGAAACGTGCCTCAGCTGGATGCCCCCATCTCCC
AGTTTTACGCAGATAGAGCTCAAAAGCATGGCATGGATGAATTTATCTCGTCCAACCCCTGTAACTTTGA
CCACGCTTCCCTCTTTGAGATGGTACAGCGGCTGACTTTGGATCACAGACTAAACGATTCCTATTCTTGC
CTGGGCTGGTTCAGTCCTGGCCAGGTGTTTGTGTTAGACGAGTACTGCGCTCGGAATGGAGTCCGAGGAT
GTCATCGGCATCTCTGTTACCTTAGAGACTTGCTGGAACGGGCAGAAAATGGCGCCATGATCGACCCCAC
GCTTCTTCATTACAGCTTTGCCTTCTGCGCATCCCATGTCCACGGGAACAGGCCTGATGGAATCGGAACT
GTGACTGTTGAAGAAAAAGAGCGCTTTGAAGAAATCAAAGAGAGACTCCGAGTTCTGCTGGAAAATCAAA
TTACACATTTCAGGTACTGCTTTCCGTTTGGTCGACCTGAAGGTGCTTTGAAAGCGACTCTCTCACTTTT
GGAACGGGTTTTGATGAAAGATATTGTCACTCCAGTACCCCAAGAGGAGGTCAAAACTGTCATCCGTAAA
TGCCTAGAGCAGGCTGCTCTAGTCAACTACTCTCGCCTATCTGAGTATGCCAAAATCGAAGAAAATGTAG
GCCGCTTAATCACTCCCGCCAAAAAGCTCGAAGACACAATCCGTCTTGCTGAACTAGTCATTGAAGTGCT
GCAACAAAACGAAGAGCACCACGCCGAGGCCTTTGCGTGGTGGTCAGACTTAATGGTGGAGCACGCGGAG
ACGTTCCTGTCACTCTTTGCAGTGGACATGGATGCAGCATTAGAGGTGCAACCCCCAGACACGTGGGACA
GTTTCCCACTCTTCCAGCTGCTGAATGACTTTCTCCTTACAGACTATAACTTGTGCAATGGAAAGTTTCA
CAAACACCTGCAGGATCTGTTCGCCCCACTCGTTGTTAGATACGTGGATCTGATGGAGTCCTCAATTGCA
CAATCTATCCACAGGGGCTTTGAGCGGGAGTCATGGGAACCAGTCAATAACGGATCGGGTACATCAGAAG
ATTTGTTCTGGAAACTTGATGCCCTTCAGACTTTCATCCGTGACCTACACTGGCCTGAGGAAGAGTTTGG
AAAGCACTTAGAGCAGCGGCTAAAACTAATGGCAAGCGACATGATTGAGTCCTGCGTCAAGAGAACCAGG
ATTGCATTTGAAGTTAAGCTGCAAAAAACCAGTCGATCAACAGATTTTCGAGTCCCACAGTCAATATGCA
CCATGTTTAATGTTATGGTTGATGCCAAAGCTCAATCAACAAAACTTTGCAGCATGGAAATGGGCCAGGA
GCATCAATACCATTCAAAAATAGACGAACTAATTGAAGAAACCGTTAAGGAAATGATCACACTCTTGGTG
GCAAAGTTTGTAACTATATTGGAAGGCGTACTGGCAAAGTTATCCAGATACGACGAGGGGACTTTGTTTT
CTTCGTTTCTGTCATTTACGGTGAAGGCGGCATCTAAGTATGTGGACGTACCTAAACCCGGGATGGATGT
GGCCGACGCCTACGTGACTTTCGTCCGCCACTCTCAGGATGTCCTTCGTGATAAGGTCAATGAGGAGATG
TATATAGAAAGGTTATTTGATCAATGGTACAACAGCTCCATGAACGTCATCTGCACCTGGCTGACCGACC
GGATGGACCTCCAGCTTCACATTTATCAGCTGAAAACACTAATTAGGATGGTAAAGAAAACCTACAGAGA
TTTCCGATTGCAAGGGGTCCTGGATTCCACCTTAAACAGCAAGACCTATGAGACCATTCGAAATCGGCTC
ACTGTAGAGGAAGCTACCGCGTCCGTGAGTGAGGGAGGGGGCTTGCAAGGCATCAGCATGAAGGACAGCG
ATGAAGAGGACGAGGAGGATGACGAATTCCACCACACTGGACTAGTGGATCCGAGCTCGGTACCGCGGGC
CCGGGATCCACCGGTCGCCACCATGGTGAGCGAGCTGATTAAGGAGAACATGCACATGAAGCTGTACATG
GAGGGCACCGTGAACAACCACCACTTCAAGTGCACATCCGAGGGCGAAGGCAAGCCCTACGAGGGCACCC
AGACCATGAGAATCAAGGCGGTCGAGGGCGGCCCTCTCCCCTTCGCCTTCGACATCCTGGCTACCAGCTT
CATGTACGGCAGCAAAACCTTCATCAACCACACCCAGGGCATCCCCGACTTCTTTAAGCAGTCCTTCCCC
GAGGGCTTCACATGGGAGAGAGTCACCACATACGAAGACGGGGGCGTGCTGACCGCTACCCAGGACACCA
GCCTCCAGGACGGCTGCCTCATCTACAACGTCAAGATCAGAGGGGTGAACTTCCCATCCAACGGCCCTGT
GATGCAGAAGAAAACACTCGGCTGGGAGGCCTCCACCGAGACCCTGTACCCCGCTGACGGCGGCCTGGAA
GGCAGAGCCGACATGGCCCTGAAGCTCGTGGGCGGGGGCCACCTGATCTGCAACTTGAAGACCACATACA
GATCCAAGAAACCCGCTAAGAACCTCAAGATGCCCGGCGTCTACTATGTGGACAGAAGACTGGAAAGAAT
CAAGGAGGCCGACAAAGAGACCTACGTCGAGCAGCACGAGGTGGCTGTGGCCAGATACTGCGACCTCCCT
AGCAAACTGGGGCACAGATGAGCGGCCGCGACTCTAGATCATAATCAGCCATACCACATTTGTAGAGGTT
TTACTTGCTTTAAAAAACCTCCCACACCTCCCCCTGAACCTGAAACATAAAATGAATGCAATTGTTGTTG
TTAACTTGTTTATTGCAGCTTATAATGGTTACAAATAAAGCAATAGCATCACAAATTTCACAAATAAAGC
ATTTTTTTCACTGCATTCTAGTTGTGGTTTGTCCAAACTCATCAATGTATCTTAAGGCGTAAATTGTAAG
CGTTAATATTTTGTTAAAATTCGCGTTAAATTTTTGTTAAATCAGCTCATTTTTTAACCAATAGGCCGAA
ATCGGCAAAATCCCTTATAAATCAAAAGAATAGACCGAGATAGGGT
[37 nt withheld, positions 5647-5683]
AAAGAACGTGGACTCCAACGTCAAAGG
[49 nt withheld, positions 5711-5759]
T
[91 nt withheld, positions 5761-5851]
G
[124 nt withheld, positions 5853-5976]
CAGGTGGCACTTTTCGGGGAAATGTGCGCGGAACCCCTATTTGTTTATTTTTCTAAATACATTCAAATAT
GTATCCGCTCATGAGACAATAACCCTGATAAATGCTTCAATAATATTGAAAAAGGAAGAGTCCTGAGGCG
GAAAGAACCAGCTGTGGAATGTGTGTCAGTTAGGGTGTGGAAAGTCCCCAGGCTCCCCAGCAGGCAGAAG
TATGCAAAGCATGCATCTCAATTAGTCAGCAACCAGGTGTGGAAAGTCCCCAGGCTCCCCAGCAGGCAGA
AGTATGCAAAGCATGCATCTCAATTAGTCAGCAACCATAGTCCCGCCCCTAACTCCGCCCATCCCGCCCC
TAACTCCGCCCAGTTCCGCCCATTCTCCGCCCCATGGCTGACTAATTTTTTTTATTTATGCAGAGGCCGA
GGCCGCCTCGGCCTCTGAGCTATTCCAGAAGTAGTGAGGAGGCTTTTTTGGAGGCCTAGGCTTTTGCAAA
GATCGATCAAGAGACAGGATGAGGATCGTTTCGCATGATTGAACAAGATGGATTGCACGCAGGTTCTCCG
GCCGCTTGGGTGGAGAGGCTATTCGGCTATGACTGGGCACAACAGACAATCGGCTGCTCTGATGCCGCCG
TGTTCCGGCTGTCAGCGCAGGGGCGCCCGGTTCTTTTTGTCAAGACCGACCTGTCCGGTGCCCTGAATGA
ACTGCAAGACGAGGCAGCGCGGCTATCGTGGCTGGCCACGACGGGCGTTCCTTGCGCAGCTGTGCTCGAC
GTTGTCACTGAAGCGGGAAGGGACTGGCTGCTATTGGGCGAAGTGCCGGGGCAGGATCTCCTGTCATCTC
ACCTTGCTCCTGCCGAGAAAGTATCCATCATGGCTGATGCAATGCGGCGGCTGCATACGCTTGATCCGGC
TACCTGCCCATTCGACCACCAAGCGAAACATCGCATCGAGCGAGCACGTACTCGGATGGAAGCCGGTCTT
GTCGATCAGGATGATCTGGACGAAGAGCATCAGGGGCTCGCGCCAGCCGAACTGTTCGCCAGGCTCAAGG
CGAGCATGCCCGACGGCGAGGATCTCGTCGTGACCCATGGCGATGCCTGCTTGCCGAATATCATGGTGGA
AAATGGCCGCTTTTCTGGATTCATCGACTGTGGCCGGCTGGGTGTGGCGGACCGCTATCAGGACATAGCG
TTGGCTACCCGTGATATTGCTGAAGAGCTTGGCGGCGAATGGGCTGACCGCTTCCTCGTGCTTTACGGTA
TCGCCGCTCCCGATTCGCAGCGCATCGCCTTCTATCGCCTTCTTGACGAGTTCTTCTGAGCGGGACTCTG
GGGTTCGAAATGACCGACCAAGCGACGCCCAACCTGCCATCACGAGATTTCGATTCCACCGCCGCCTTCT
ATGAAAGGTTGGGCTTCGGAATCGTTTTCCGGGACGCCGGCTGGATGATCCTCCAGCGCGGGGATCTCAT
GCTGGAGTTCTTCGCCCACCCTAGGGGGAGGCTAACTGAAACACGGAAGGAGACAATACCGGAAGGAACC
CGCGCTATGACGGCAATAAAAAGACAGAATAAAACGCACGGTGTTGGGTCGTTTGTTCATAAACGCGGGG
TTCGGTCCCAGGGCTGGCACTCTGTCGATACCCCACCGAGACCCCATTGGGGCCAATACGCCCGCGTTTC
TTCCTTTTCCCCACCCCACCCCCCAAGTTCGGGTGAAGGCCCAGGGCTCGCAGCCAACGTCGGGGCGGCA
GGCCCTGCCATAGCCTCAGGTTACTCATATATACTTTAGATTGATTTAAAACTTCATTTTTAATTTAAAA
GGATCTAGGTGAAGATCCTTTTTGATAATCTCATGACCAAAATCCCTTAACGTGAGTTTTCGTTCCACTG
AGCGTCAGACCCCGTAGAAAAGATCAAAGGATCTTCTTGAGATCCTTTTTTTCTGCGCGTAATCTGCTGC
TTGCAAACAAAAAAACCACCGCTACCAGCGGTGGTTTGTTTGCCGGATCAAGAGCTACCAACTCTTTTTC
CGAAGGTAACTGGCTTCAGCAGAGCGCAGATACCAAATACTGTTCTTCTAGTGTAGCCGTAGTTAGGCCA
CCACTTCAAGAACTCTGTAGCACCGCCTACATACCTCGCTCTGCTAATCCTGTTACCAGTGGCTGCTGCC
AGTGGCGATAAGTCGTGTCTTACCGGGTTGGACTCAAGACGATAGTTACCGGATAAGGCGCAGCGGTCGG
GCTGAACGGGGGGTTCGTGCACACAGCCCAGCTTGGAGCGAACGACCTACACCGAACTGAGATACCTACA
GCGTGAGCTATGAGAAAGCGCCACGCTTCCCGAAGGGAGAAAGGCGGACAGGTATCCGGTAAGCGGCAGG
GTCGGAACAGGAGAGCGCACGAGGGAGCTTCCAGGGGGAAACGCCTGGTATCTTTATAGTCCTGTCGGGT
TTCGCCACCTCTGACTTGAGCGTCGATTTTTGTGATGCTCGTCAGGGGGGCGGAGCCTATGGAAAAACGC
CAGCAACGCGGCCTTTTTACGGTTCCTGGCCTTTTGCTGGCCTTTTGCTCACATGTTCTTTCCTGCGTTA
TCCCCTGATTCTGTGGATAACCGTATTACCGCCATGCAT
